>Addgene plasmid #131199 | pcDNA3.1/3xmyc_NLRP11-NACHT | addgene full sequence | sequence record 255709 | Addgene NGS Result
GACATTGATTATTGACTAGTTATTAATAGTAATCAATTACGGGGTCATTAGTTCATAGCCCATATATGGA
GTTCCGCGTTACATAACTTACGGTAAATGGCCCGCCTGGCTGACCGCCCAACGACCCCCGCCCATTGACG
TCAATAATGACGTATGTTCCCATAGTAACGCCAATAGGGACTTTCCATTGACGTCAATGGGTGGAGTATT
TACGGTAAACTGCCCACTTGGCAGTACATCAAGTGTATCATATGCCAAGTACGCCCCCTATTGACGTCAA
TGACGGTAAATGGCCCGCCTGGCATTATGCCCAGTACATGACCTTATGGGACTTTCCTACTTGGCAGTAC
ATCTACGTATTAGTCATCGCTATTACCATGGTGATGCGGTTTTGGCAGTACATCAATGGGCGTGGATAGC
GGTTTGACTCACGGGGATTTCCAAGTCTCCACCCCATTGACGTCAATGGGAGTTTGTTTTGGCACCAAAA
TCAACGGGACTTTCCAAAATGTCGTAACAACTCCGCCCCATTGACGCAAATGGGCGGTAGGCGTGTACGG
TGGGAGGTCTATATAAGCAGAGCTCTCTGGCTAACTAGAGAACCCACTGCTTACTGGCTTATCGAAATTA
ATACGACTCACTATAGGGAGACCCAAGCTGGCTAGCGTTTAAACTTAAGCTTACCATGGAGCAGAAGCTG
ATCTCCGAGGAGGACCTGAACGAGCAGAAGCTGATCTCCGAGGAGGACCTGAACGAGCAGAAGCTGATCT
CCGAGGAGGACCTGAACCTGGAGGTGCTGTTCCAGGGACCCGGGGTACCTTCGTCAGATGTGTTCTACAT
ACTTCAATTAGCCTATGATTCTACCAGCTATTATTCAGCAAACAATCTCAATGTGTTCCTGATGGGAGAG
AGAGCATCTGGAAAAACTATTGTTATAAATCTGGCTGTGTTGAGGTGGATCAAGGGTGAGATGTGGCAGA
ACATGATCTCGTACGTCGTTCACCTCACTTCTCACGAAATAAACCAGATGACCAACAGCAGCTTGGCTGA
GCTAATCGCCAAGGACTGGCCTGACGGCCAGGCTCCCATTGCAGACATCCTGTCTGATCCCAAGAAACTC
CTTTTCATCCTCGAGGACTTGGACAACATAAGATTCGAGTTAAATGTCAATGAAAGTGCTTTGTGTAGTA
ACAGCACCCAGAAAGTTCCCATTCCAGTTCTCCTGGTCAGTTTGCTGAAGAGAAAAATGGCTCCAGGCTG
CTGGTTCCTCATCTCCTCAAGGCCCACACGTGGGAATAATGTAAAAACGTTCTTGAAAGAGGTAGATTGC
TGCACGACCTTGCAGCTGTCGAATGGGAAGAGGGAGATATATTTTAACTCTTTCTTTAAAGACCGCCAGA
GGGCGTCGGCAGCCCTCCAGCTTGTACATGAGGATGAAATACTCGTGGGTCTGTGCCGAGTCGCCATCTT
ATGCTGGATCACGTGTACTGTCCTGAAGCGGCAGATGGACAAGGGGCGTGACTTCCAGCTCTGCTGCCAA
ACACCCACTGATCTACATGCCCACTTTCTTGCTGATGCGTTGACATCAGAGGCTGGACTTACTGCCAATC
AGTATCACCTAGGTCTCCTAAAACGTCTGTGTTTGCTGGCTGCAGGAGGACTGTTTCTGAGCACCCTGAA
TTTCAGTGGTGAAGACCTCAGATGTGTTGGGTTTACTGAGGCTGATGTCTCTGTGTTGCAGGCCGCGAAT
ATTCTTTTGCCGAGCAACACTCATAAAGACCGTTACAAGTTCATACACTTGAACGTCCAGGAGTTTTGTA
CAGCCATTGCATTTCTGATGGCAGTACCCAACTATCTGATCCCCTCAGGCAGCAGAGAGTATAAAGAGAA
GAGAGAACAATACTCTGACTTTAATCAAGTGTTTACTTTCATTTTTGGTCTTCTAAATGCAAACAGGAGA
AAGATTCTTGAGACATCCTTTGGATACCAGCTACCGATGGTAGACAGCTTCAAGTGGTGAGGATCCAGTG
TGGTGGAATTCTGCAGATATCCAGCACAGTGGCGGCCGCTCGAGTCTAGAGGGCCCGTTTAAACCCGCTG
ATCAGCCTCGACTGTGCCTTCTAGTTGCCAGCCATCTGTTGTTTGCCCCTCCCCCGTGCCTTCCTTGACC
CTGGAAGGTGCCACTCCCACTGTCCTTTCCTAATAAAATGAGGAAATTGCATCGCATTGTCTGAGTAGGT
GTCATTCTATTCTGGGGGGTGGGGTGGGGCAGGACAGCAAGGGGGAGGATTGGGAAGACAATAGCAGGCA
TGCTGGGGATGCGGTGGGCTCTATGGCTTCTGAGGCGGAAAGAACCAGCTGGGGCTCTAGGGGGTATCCC
C
[124 nt withheld, positions 2382-2505]
C
[91 nt withheld, positions 2507-2597]
A
[49 nt withheld, positions 2599-2647]
CCTTTGACGTTGGAGTCCACGTTCTTT
[37 nt withheld, positions 2675-2711]
ACCCTATCTCGGTCTATTCTTTTGATTTATAAGGGATTTTGCCGATTTCGGCCTATTGGTTAAAAAATGA
GCTGATTTAACAAAAATTTAACGCGAATTAATTCTGTGGAATGTGTGTCAGTTAGGGTGTGGAAAGTCCC
CAGGCTCCCCAGCAGGCAGAAGTATGCAAAGCATGCATCTCAATTAGTCAGCAACCAGGTGTGGAAAGTC
CCCAGGCTCCCCAGCAGGCAGAAGTATGCAAAGCATGCATCTCAATTAGTCAGCAACCATAGTCCCGCCC
CTAACTCCGCCCATCCCGCCCCTAACTCCGCCCAGTTCCGCCCATTCTCCGCCCCATGGCTGACTAATTT
TTTTTATTTATGCAGAGGCCGAGGCCGCCTCTGCCTCTGAGCTATTCCAGAAGTAGTGAGGAGGCTTTTT
TGGAGGCCTAGGCTTTTGCAAAAAGCTCCCGGGAGCTTGTATATCCATTTTCGGATCTGATCAAGAGACA
GGATGAGGATCGTTTCGCATGATTGAACAAGATGGATTGCACGCAGGTTCTCCGGCCGCTTGGGTGGAGA
GGCTATTCGGCTATGACTGGGCACAACAGACAATCGGCTGCTCTGATGCCGCCGTGTTCCGGCTGTCAGC
GCAGGGGCGCCCGGTTCTTTTTGTCAAGACCGACCTGTCCGGTGCCCTGAATGAACTGCAGGACGAGGCA
GCGCGGCTATCGTGGCTGGCCACGACGGGCGTTCCTTGCGCAGCTGTGCTCGACGTTGTCACTGAAGCGG
GAAGGGACTGGCTGCTATTGGGCGAAGTGCCGGGGCAGGATCTCCTGTCATCTCACCTTGCTCCTGCCGA
GAAAGTATCCATCATGGCTGATGCAATGCGGCGGCTGCATACGCTTGATCCGGCTACCTGCCCATTCGAC
CACCAAGCGAAACATCGCATCGAGCGAGCACGTACTCGGATGGAAGCCGGTCTTGTCGATCAGGATGATC
TGGACGAAGAGCATCAGGGGCTCGCGCCAGCCGAACTGTTCGCCAGGCTCAAGGCGCGCATGCCCGACGG
CGAGGATCTCGTCGTGACCCATGGCGATGCCTGCTTGCCGAATATCATGGTGGAAAATGGCCGCTTTTCT
GGATTCATCGACTGTGGCCGGCTGGGTGTGGCGGACCGCTATCAGGACATAGCGTTGGCTACCCGTGATA
TTGCTGAAGAGCTTGGCGGCGAATGGGCTGACCGCTTCCTCGTGCTTTACGGTATCGCCGCTCCCGATTC
GCAGCGCATCGCCTTCTATCGCCTTCTTGACGAGTTCTTCTGAGCGGGACTCTGGGGTTCGAAATGACCG
ACCAAGCGACGCCCAACCTGCCATCACGAGATTTCGATTCCACCGCCGCCTTCTATGAAAGGTTGGGCTT
CGGAATCGTTTTCCGGGACGCCGGCTGGATGATCCTCCAGCGCGGGGATCTCATGCTGGAGTTCTTCGCC
CACCCCAACTTGTTTATTGCAGCTTATAATGGTTACAAATAAAGCAATAGCATCACAAATTTCACAAATA
AAGCATTTTTTTCACTGCATTCTAGTTGTGGTTTGTCCAAACTCATCAATGTATCTTATCATGTCTGTAT
ACCGTCGACCTCTAGCTAGAGCTTGGCGTAATCATGGTCATAGCTGTTTCCTGTGTGAAATTGTTATCCG
CTCACAATTCCACACAACATACGAGCCGGAAGCATAAAGTGTAAAGCCTGGGGTGCCTAATGAGTGAGCT
AACTCACATTAATTGCGTTGCGCTCACTGCCCGCTTTCCAGTCGGGAAACCTGTCGTGCCAGCTGCATTA
ATGAATCGGCCAACGCGCGGGGAGAGGCGGTTTGCGTATTGGGCGCTCTTCCGCTTCCTCGCTCACTGAC
TCGCTGCGCTCGGTCGTTCGGCTGCGGCGAGCGGTATCAGCTCACTCAAAGGCGGTAATACGGTTATCCA
CAGAATCAGGGGATAACGCAGGAAAGAACATGTGAGCAAAAGGCCAGCAAAAGGCCAGGAACCGTAAAAA
GGCCGCGTTGCTGGCGTTTTTCCATAGGCTCCGCCCCCCTGACGAGCATCACAAAAATCGACGCTCAAGT
CAGAGGTGGCGAAACCCGACAGGACTATAAAGATACCAGGCGTTTCCCCCTGGAAGCTCCCTCGTGCGCT
CTCCTGTTCCGACCCTGCCGCTTACCGGATACCTGTCCGCCTTTCTCCCTTCGGGAAGCGTGGCGCTTTC
TCATAGCTCACGCTGTAGGTATCTCAGTTCGGTGTAGGTCGTTCGCTCCAAGCTGGGCTGTGTGCACGAA
CCCCCCGTTCAGCCCGACCGCTGCGCCTTATCCGGTAACTATCGTCTTGAGTCCAACCCGGTAAGACACG
ACTTATCGCCACTGGCAGCAGCCACTGGTAACAGGATTAGCAGAGCGAGGTATGTAGGCGGTGCTACAGA
GTTCTTGAAGTGGTGGCCTAACTACGGCTACACTAGAAGAACAGTATTTGGTATCTGCGCTCTGCTGAAG
CCAGTTACCTTCGGAAAAAGAGTTGGTAGCTCTTGATCCGGCAAACAAACCACCGCTGGTAGCGGTGGTT
TTTTTGTTTGCAAGCAGCAGATTACGCGCAGAAAAAAAGGATCTCAAGAAGATCCTTTGATCTTTTCTAC
GGGGTCTGACGCTCAGTGGAACGAAAACTCACGTTAAGGGATTTTGGTCATGAGATTATCAAAAAGGATC
TTCACCTAGATCCTTTTAAATTAAAAATGAAGTTTTAAATCAATCTAAAGTATATATGAGTAAACTTGGT
CTGACAGTTACCAATGCTTAATCAGTGAGGCACCTATCTCAGCGATCTGTCTATTTCGTTCATCCATAGT
TGCCTGACTCCCCGTCGTGTAGATAACTACGATACGGGAGGGCTTACCATCTGGCCCCAGTGCTGCAATG
ATACCGCGAGACCCACGCTCACCGGCTCCAGATTTATCAGCAATAAACCAGCCAGCCGGAAGGGCCGAGC
GCAGAAGTGGTCCTGCAACTTTATCCGCCTCCATCCAGTCTATTAATTGTTGCCGGGAAGCTAGAGTAAG
TAGTTCGCCAGTTAATAGTTTGCGCAACGTTGTTGCCATTGCTACAGGCATCGTGGTGTCACGCTCGTCG
TTTGGTATGGCTTCATTCAGCTCCGGTTCCCAACGATCAAGGCGAGTTACATGATCCCCCATGTTGTGCA
AAAAAGCGGTTAGCTCCTTCGGTCCTCCGATCGTTGTCAGAAGTAAGTTGGCCGCAGTGTTATCACTCAT
GGTTATGGCAGCACTGCATAATTCTCTTACTGTCATGCCATCCGTAAGATGCTTTTCTGTGACTGGTGAG
TACTCAACCAAGTCATTCTGAGAATAGTGTATGCGGCGACCGAGTTGCTCTTGCCCGGCGTCAATACGGG
ATAATACCGCGCCACATAGCAGAACTTTAAAAGTGCTCATCATTGGAAAACGTTCTTCGGGGCGAAAACT
CTCAAGGATCTTACCGCTGTTGAGATCCAGTTCGATGTAACCCACTCGTGCACCCAACTGATCTTCAGCA
TCTTTTACTTTCACCAGCGTTTCTGGGTGAGCAAAAACAGGAAGGCAAAATGCCGCAAAAAAGGGAATAA
GGGCGACACGGAAATGTTGAATACTCATACTCTTCCTTTTTCAATATTATTGAAGCATTTATCAGGGTTA
TTGTCTCATGAGCGGATACATATTTGAATGTATTTAGAAAAATAAACAAATAGGGGTTCCGCGCACATTT
CCCCGAAAAGTGCCACCTGACGTCGACGGATCGGGAGATCTCCCGATCCCCTATGGTGCACTCTCAGTAC
AATCTGCTCTGATGCCGCATAGTTAAGCCAGTATCTGCTCCCTGCTTGTGTGTTGGAGGTCGCTGAGTAG
TGCGCGAGCAAAATTTAAGCTACAACAAGGCAAGGCTTGACCGACAATTGCATGAAGAATCTGCTTAGGG
TTAGGCGTTTTGCGCTGCTTCGCGATGTACGGGCCAGATATACGCGTT
Features (pLannotate 1.2.2; 20 found; start..end, strand, type, name):
      1..380     +  enhancer       CMV enhancer: human cytomegalovirus immediate early enhancer
    381..584     +  promoter       CMV promoter: human cytomegalovirus (CMV) immediate early promoter
    580..613     +  LTR            5' LTR (truncated) (fragment): truncated 5' long terminal repeat (LTR) from HIV-1
    629..647     +  promoter       T7 promoter: promoter for bacteriophage T7 RNA polymerase
    821..2017    +  CDS            NLRP11 (fragment): NAL11_HUMAN - Also known as NALP11, NOD17, PAN10, PYPAF6. Experimental evidence at transcript level: Swiss-Prot protein existence level 2. Involved in inflammation. From Homo sapiens (Human).
   2112..2336    +  polyA_signal   bGH poly(A) signal: bovine growth hormone polyadenylation signal
   2340..2361    +  promoter       SV40 promoter (fragment): SV40 enhancer and early promoter
   2382..2810    +  rep_origin     f1 ori (sequence partly withheld): f1 bacteriophage origin of replication; arrow indicates direction of (+) strand synthesis
   2824..3153    +  promoter       SV40 promoter: SV40 enhancer and early promoter
   3220..4011    +  CDS            neo: KKA2_KLEPN - Also known as kan, nptII. Experimental evidence at protein level: Swiss-Prot protein existence level 1. Resistance to kanamycin, neomycin, paromomycin, ribostamycin, butirosin and gentamicin B. From Klebsiella pneumoniae.
   4035..4193    +  CDS            ble (fragment): BLE_KLEPN - Experimental evidence at protein level: Swiss-Prot protein existence level 1. Binding protein with a strong affinity to the bleomycin family of antibiotics. Binds to CL990; an antimitotic-antibiotic compound. From Klebsiella pneumoniae.
   4188..4309    +  polyA_signal   SV40 poly(A) signal: SV40 polyadenylation signal
   4382..4398    -  protein_bind   lac operator: The lac repressor binds to the lac operator to inhibit transcription in E. coli. This inhibition can be relieved by adding lactose or isopropyl-β-D-thiogalactopyranoside (IPTG). lac repressor encoded by lacI
   4406..4436    -  promoter       lac promoter: promoter for the E. coli lac operon
   4451..4472    -  protein_bind   CAP binding site: CAP binding activates transcription in the presence of cAMP. E. coli catabolite activator protein
   4485..4577    -  CDS            lacI (fragment): lac repressor; lacI; The lac repressor binds to the lac operator to inhibit transcription in E. coli. This inhibition can be relieved by adding lactose or isopropyl-β-D-thiogalactopyranoside (IPTG).
   4760..5348    -  rep_origin     ori: high-copy-number ColE1/pMB1/pBR322/pUC origin of replication
   5519..6379    -  CDS            AmpR: β-lactamase; bla; confers resistance to ampicillin, carbenicillin, and related antibiotics
   6380..6484    -  promoter       AmpR promoter: bla
   6543..6595    -  misc_feature   bom (fragment): basis of mobility region from pBR322
