[The description below was written by a language model from this plasmid's Addgene catalogue record and pLannotate feature annotations shown in this document.]
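Description:
pcDNA3.1/3xmyc_NLRP11-NACHT is a mammalian expression plasmid of about 6.7 kb, built on the pcDNA3.1 backbone, that produces an isolated domain of human NLRP11, a member of the NLR family of pyrin domain-containing proteins involved in inflammatory signalling. The insert is a roughly 1.2 kb fragment encoding only the central NACHT domain (amino acids 125–523), so the N-terminal pyrin domain and the C-terminal region of the full-length protein are absent. It was cloned between KpnI and BamHI sites and carries an N-terminal myc tag. The plasmid name indicates three copies of the epitope, although the automated feature table does not annotate the tag separately; there is unannotated sequence between the T7 promoter and the start of the NLRP11 fragment where it would lie. Transcription is driven by the CMV immediate-early enhancer and promoter and terminated by the bovine growth hormone polyadenylation signal. The T7 promoter upstream of the insert can also serve for in vitro transcription.

The backbone carries a high-copy ColE1/pUC-type origin and a β-lactamase gene for ampicillin selection in E. coli, along with an f1 origin for single-stranded DNA production. A neomycin phosphotransferase cassette under the SV40 early promoter, with an SV40 poly(A) signal, allows G418 selection of stably transfected mammalian cells. Short annotated fragments such as the HIV-1 LTR, ble, lacI and bom matches appear to be backbone remnants or partial similarity hits rather than functional elements. The construct is suited to transient or stable expression of the tagged NACHT domain for detection or immunoprecipitation through the myc epitope, for example in domain-mapping studies of how NLRP11 regulates inflammatory signalling.
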