Addgene plasmid #131199: pcDNA3.1/3xmyc_NLRP11-NACHT
Purpose: mammalian expression
Depositing lab: Thomas Kufer. Depositing organization: Universitaet Hohenheim. Publication: The NLR family pyrin domain containing 11 protein contributes to the regulation of inflammatory signalling. Ellwanger K, Becker E, Kienes I, Sowa A, Postma Y, Gloria YC, Weber ANR, Kufer TA. J Biol Chem. 2018 Jan 4. pii: RA117.000152. doi: 10.1074/jbc.RA117.000152. PubMed 29301940.
Backbone
  Vector backbone: pcDNA3.1
  Vector type: Mammalian Expression
Growth in bacteria
  Bacterial resistance: Ampicillin, 100 μg/mL
  Growth temperature: 37°C
  Growth strain: DH5alpha
  Copy number: High Copy
Gene/Insert
  Gene/Insert name: NACHT of NLRP11
  Species: H. sapiens (human)
  Insert size (bp): 1200
  Mutation: contains only the NACHT domain (amino acids 125-523)
  Entrez Gene: NLRP11 (a.k.a. CLR19.6, NALP11, NOD17, PAN10, PYPAF6, PYPAF7)
  Promoter: pCMV
  Tag / fusion protein: myc (N terminal on insert)
  Cloning method: Restriction Enzyme; 5′ cloning site KpnI (unknown if destroyed); 3′ cloning site BamHI (unknown if destroyed)
  Sequencing primers: 5′ CMV-F
Terms and licenses: Academic/Nonprofit Terms; Industry Terms: Not Available to Industry
How to cite: pcDNA3.1/3xmyc_NLRP11-NACHT was a gift from Thomas Kufer (Addgene plasmid # 131199 ; http://n2t.net/addgene:131199 ; RRID:Addgene_131199)
